Addgene plasmid #91675: pPN216
Purpose: Express sgRNA targeting human TLE1
Depositing lab: Lindy Barrett. Depositing organization: Broad Institute. Publication: A Scaled Framework for CRISPR Editing of Human Pluripotent Stem Cells to Study Psychiatric Disease. Hazelbaker DZ, Beccard A, Bara AM, Dabkowski N, Messana A, Mazzucato P, Lam D, Manning D, Eggan K, Barrett LE. Stem Cell Reports. 2017 Oct 10;9(4):1315-1327. doi: 10.1016/j.stemcr.2017.09.006. PubMed 29020615.
Backbone
  Vector backbone: pUC19-U6 promoter
  Vector type: CRISPR
Growth in bacteria
  Bacterial resistance: Ampicillin, 100 μg/mL
  Growth temperature: 37°C
  Growth strain: DH5alpha
  Copy number: High Copy
Gene/Insert
  Gene/Insert name: TLE1 (alt name: NM_005077.3)
  gRNA/shRNA sequence: TAATCCGGTCCAGGGACTCC
  Species: H. sapiens (human)
  Insert size (bp): 21
  Entrez Gene: TLE1 (a.k.a. ESG, ESG1, GRG1, TLE-1)
  Promoter: U6
  Cloning method: Restriction Enzyme; 5′ cloning site BbsI (destroyed during cloning); 3′ cloning site BbsI (destroyed during cloning)
  Sequencing primers: 5′ M13F (-21)
Terms and licenses: Academic/Nonprofit Terms; Industry Terms: Not Available to Industry
How to cite: pPN216 was a gift from Lindy Barrett (Addgene plasmid # 91675 ; http://n2t.net/addgene:91675 ; RRID:Addgene_91675)
