[The description below was written by a language model from this plasmid's Addgene catalogue record and pLannotate feature annotations shown in this document.]
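Description:
pPN216 is a small (about 3.0 kb) CRISPR guide RNA expression plasmid built on a pUC19 backbone carrying a U6 promoter cassette. It is propagated in E. coli as a high-copy plasmid through the ColE1/pUC-type origin of replication and selected with ampicillin via the β-lactamase (AmpR) gene and its native promoter. The remaining annotated elements are remnants of the pUC19 backbone: the lac promoter, operator and CAP binding site, together with fragments of lacZα, the multiple cloning site, lacI, rop and bom. They play no part in guide expression.

The payload is a single-guide RNA directed against human TLE1, a Groucho/TLE-family transcriptional co-repressor. A roughly 20-nucleotide spacer was inserted between the human U6 promoter and the Streptococcus pyogenes Cas9 gRNA scaffold using BbsI sites that were destroyed during cloning. In the feature table, the short unannotated gap between the promoter and the scaffold corresponds to this spacer. U6 is an RNA polymerase III promoter, so it drives high-level transcription of the short, uncapped sgRNA in mammalian cells. The spacer specifies the genomic target, and the scaffold mediates binding to SpCas9.

The plasmid encodes no Cas9, no mammalian selection marker and no reporter, so the nuclease must be supplied separately, for example from a co-delivered plasmid. According to the record, the construct was made as part of a scaled CRISPR editing effort in human pluripotent stem cells aimed at studying genes relevant to psychiatric disease.
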