Features (pLannotate 1.2.2; 13 found; start..end, strand, type, name):
      1..241     +  promoter       U6 promoter: RNA polymerase III promoter for human U6 snRNA
    271..346     +  misc_RNA       gRNA scaffold: guide RNA scaffold for the Streptococcus pyogenes CRISPR/Cas9 system
    395..411     -  protein_bind   lac operator: The lac repressor binds to the lac operator to inhibit transcription in E. coli. This inhibition can be relieved by adding lactose or isopropyl-β-D-thiogalactopyranoside (IPTG). lac repressor encoded by lacI
    419..449     -  promoter       lac promoter: promoter for the E. coli lac operon
    464..485     -  protein_bind   CAP binding site: CAP binding activates transcription in the presence of cAMP. E. coli catabolite activator protein
    498..590     -  CDS            lacI (fragment): lac repressor; lacI; The lac repressor binds to the lac operator to inhibit transcription in E. coli. This inhibition can be relieved by adding lactose or isopropyl-β-D-thiogalactopyranoside (IPTG).
    773..1361    -  rep_origin     ori: high-copy-number ColE1/pMB1/pBR322/pUC origin of replication
   1532..2392    -  CDS            AmpR: β-lactamase; bla; confers resistance to ampicillin, carbenicillin, and related antibiotics
   2393..2497    -  promoter       AmpR promoter: bla
   2592..2627    +  CDS            rop (fragment): Rop protein, which maintains plasmids at low copy number; rop
   2729..2828    +  misc_feature   bom (fragment): basis of mobility region from pBR322
   2834..2991    -  CDS            lacZα (fragment): LacZα fragment of β-galactosidase; lacZ fragment
   2988..3014    +  misc_feature   MCS (fragment): pUC18/19 multiple cloning site
>Addgene plasmid #91675 | pPN216 | addgene full sequence | sequence record 180477 | Addgene NGS Result
GAGGGCCTATTTCCCATGATTCCTTCATATTTGCATATACGATACAAGGCTGTTAGAGAGATAATTGGAA
TTAATTTGACTGTAAACACAAAGATATTAGTACAAAATACGTGACGTAGAAAGTAATAATTTCTTGGGTA
GTTTGCAGTTTTAAAATTATGTTTTAAAATGGACTATCATATGCTTACCGTAACTTGAAAGTATTTCGAT
TTCTTGGCTTTATATATCTTGTGGAAAGGACGAAACACCGTAATCCGGTCCAGGGACTCCGTTTTAGAGC
TAGAAATAGCAAGTTAAAATAAGGCTAGTCCGTTATCAACTTGAAAAAGTGGCACCGAGTCGGTGCTTTT
TTAAGCTTGGCGTAATCATGGTCATAGCTGTTTCCTGTGTGAAATTGTTATCCGCTCACAATTCCACACA
ACATACGAGCCGGAAGCATAAAGTGTAAAGCCTGGGGTGCCTAATGAGTGAGCTAACTCACATTAATTGC
GTTGCGCTCACTGCCCGCTTTCCAGTCGGGAAACCTGTCGTGCCAGCTGCATTAATGAATCGGCCAACGC
GCGGGGAGAGGCGGTTTGCGTATTGGGCGCTCTTCCGCTTCCTCGCTCACTGACTCGCTGCGCTCGGTCG
TTCGGCTGCGGCGAGCGGTATCAGCTCACTCAAAGGCGGTAATACGGTTATCCACAGAATCAGGGGATAA
CGCAGGAAAGAACATGTGAGCAAAAGGCCAGCAAAAGGCCAGGAACCGTAAAAAGGCCGCGTTGCTGGCG
TTTTTCCATAGGCTCCGCCCCCCTGACGAGCATCACAAAAATCGACGCTCAAGTCAGAGGTGGCGAAACC
CGACAGGACTATAAAGATACCAGGCGTTTCCCCCTGGAAGCTCCCTCGTGCGCTCTCCTGTTCCGACCCT
GCCGCTTACCGGATACCTGTCCGCCTTTCTCCCTTCGGGAAGCGTGGCGCTTTCTCATAGCTCACGCTGT
AGGTATCTCAGTTCGGTGTAGGTCGTTCGCTCCAAGCTGGGCTGTGTGCACGAACCCCCCGTTCAGCCCG
ACCGCTGCGCCTTATCCGGTAACTATCGTCTTGAGTCCAACCCGGTAAGACACGACTTATCGCCACTGGC
AGCAGCCACTGGTAACAGGATTAGCAGAGCGAGGTATGTAGGCGGTGCTACAGAGTTCTTGAAGTGGTGG
CCTAACTACGGCTACACTAGAAGAACAGTATTTGGTATCTGCGCTCTGCTGAAGCCAGTTACCTTCGGAA
AAAGAGTTGGTAGCTCTTGATCCGGCAAACAAACCACCGCTGGTAGCGGTGGTTTTTTTGTTTGCAAGCA
GCAGATTACGCGCAGAAAAAAAGGATCTCAAGAAGATCCTTTGATCTTTTCTACGGGGTCTGACGCTCAG
TGGAACGAAAACTCACGTTAAGGGATTTTGGTCATGAGATTATCAAAAAGGATCTTCACCTAGATCCTTT
TAAATTAAAAATGAAGTTTTAAATCAATCTAAAGTATATATGAGTAAACTTGGTCTGACAGTTACCAATG
CTTAATCAGTGAGGCACCTATCTCAGCGATCTGTCTATTTCGTTCATCCATAGTTGCCTGACTCCCCGTC
GTGTAGATAACTACGATACGGGAGGGCTTACCATCTGGCCCCAGTGCTGCAATGATACCGCGAGACCCAC
GCTCACCGGCTCCAGATTTATCAGCAATAAACCAGCCAGCCGGAAGGGCCGAGCGCAGAAGTGGTCCTGC
AACTTTATCCGCCTCCATCCAGTCTATTAATTGTTGCCGGGAAGCTAGAGTAAGTAGTTCGCCAGTTAAT
AGTTTGCGCAACGTTGTTGCCATTGCTACAGGCATCGTGGTGTCACGCTCGTCGTTTGGTATGGCTTCAT
TCAGCTCCGGTTCCCAACGATCAAGGCGAGTTACATGATCCCCCATGTTGTGCAAAAAAGCGGTTAGCTC
CTTCGGTCCTCCGATCGTTGTCAGAAGTAAGTTGGCCGCAGTGTTATCACTCATGGTTATGGCAGCACTG
CATAATTCTCTTACTGTCATGCCATCCGTAAGATGCTTTTCTGTGACTGGTGAGTACTCAACCAAGTCAT
TCTGAGAATAGTGTATGCGGCGACCGAGTTGCTCTTGCCCGGCGTCAATACGGGATAATACCGCGCCACA
TAGCAGAACTTTAAAAGTGCTCATCATTGGAAAACGTTCTTCGGGGCGAAAACTCTCAAGGATCTTACCG
CTGTTGAGATCCAGTTCGATGTAACCCACTCGTGCACCCAACTGATCTTCAGCATCTTTTACTTTCACCA
GCGTTTCTGGGTGAGCAAAAACAGGAAGGCAAAATGCCGCAAAAAAGGGAATAAGGGCGACACGGAAATG
TTGAATACTCATACTCTTCCTTTTTCAATATTATTGAAGCATTTATCAGGGTTATTGTCTCATGAGCGGA
TACATATTTGAATGTATTTAGAAAAATAAACAAATAGGGGTTCCGCGCACATTTCCCCGAAAAGTGCCAC
CTGACGTCTAAGAAACCATTATTATCATGACATTAACCTATAAAAATAGGCGTATCACGAGGCCCTTTCG
TCTCGCGCGTTTCGGTGATGACGGTGAAAACCTCTGACACATGCAGCTCCCGGAGACGGTCACAGCTTGT
CTGTAAGCGGATGCCGGGAGCAGACAAGCCCGTCAGGGCGCGTCAGCGGGTGTTGGCGGGTGTCGGGGCT
GGCTTAACTATGCGGCATCAGAGCAGATTGTACTGAGAGTGCACCATATGCGGTGTGAAATACCGCACAG
ATGCGTAAGGAGAAAATACCGCATCAGGCGCCATTCGCCATTCAGGCTGCGCAACTGTTGGGAAGGGCGA
TCGGTGCGGGCCTCTTCGCTATTACGCCAGCTGGCGAAAGGGGGATGTGCTGCAAGGCGATTAAGTTGGG
TAACGCCAGGGTTTTCCCAGTCACGACGTTGTAAAACGACGGCCAGTGAATTCGAGCTCGGTACCCGGGG
ATCCGTTAATTAA
